Addgene plasmid #30518: pSUPER retro puro macroH2A2 shRNA
Depositing lab: John Gurdon. Depositing organization: Wellcome Trust/Cancer Research UK Institute. Publication: Histone variant macroH2A confers resistance to nuclear reprogramming. Pasque V, Gillich A, Garrett N, Gurdon JB. EMBO J. 2011 May 6;30(12):2373-87. doi: 10.1038/emboj.2011.144. PubMed 21552206.
Backbone
  Vector backbone: pSUPER retro puro
  Backbone manufacturer: OligoEngine
  Backbone size w/o insert (bp): 6343
  Modifications to backbone: Linearized BlgII/HindIII
  Vector type: Mammalian Expression, Retroviral, RNAi
  Selectable markers: Puromycin
Growth in bacteria
  Bacterial resistance: Ampicillin, 100 μg/mL
  Growth temperature: 37°C
  Growth strain: Top10/P3
  Copy number: High Copy
Gene/Insert
  Gene/Insert name: mH2A2 shRNA (alt name: macroH2A2 shRNA)
  Species: M. musculus (mouse)
  Insert size (bp): 64
  GenBank ID: macroH2A2
  Cloning method: Restriction Enzyme; 5′ cloning site BglII (destroyed during cloning); 3′ cloning site HindIII (not destroyed)
  Sequencing primers: 5′ GGTCGAACGAGGAGGTTCAAGGG
Terms and licenses: Academic/Nonprofit Terms; Industry Terms: Not Available to Industry
Depositor comments: mH2A2 shRNA: 5’-GCAGAGGACAAGAAGCTTAAA
How to cite: pSUPER retro puro macroH2A2 shRNA was a gift from John Gurdon (Addgene plasmid # 30518 ; http://n2t.net/addgene:30518 ; RRID:Addgene_30518)
