[The description below was written by a language model from this plasmid's Addgene catalogue record and pLannotate feature annotations shown in this document.]
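Description:
pSUPER retro puro macroH2A2 shRNA is a retroviral RNAi vector built on the OligoEngine pSUPER retro puro backbone, designed to knock down the mouse histone variant macroH2A2 in mammalian cells. A 64 bp hairpin-encoding oligonucleotide duplex was ligated between the BglII and HindIII sites of the linearized backbone, destroying the BglII site and retaining HindIII, for a total of about 6.4 kb. In bacteria the plasmid is maintained at high copy through a ColE1/pUC-type origin and selected with ampicillin via the β-lactamase gene. The annotation also picks up short remnants of lacZα, lacI, tetracycline resistance, rop and bom, which are backbone fragments rather than functional elements.

The retroviral portion comprises a murine embryonic stem cell virus 5' LTR and Ψ packaging signal, a truncated MMLV gag region lacking its start codon that extends the packaging signal, and a U3-deleted, self-inactivating 3' LTR. After integration, LTR-driven transcription is therefore disabled, leaving expression to the internal promoters. The human H1 RNA polymerase III promoter lies directly upstream of the cloning site and drives the short hairpin transcript, which is processed by the cellular RNAi machinery into siRNA targeting macroH2A2 mRNA. A mouse PGK promoter, oriented divergently from H1, drives puromycin N-acetyltransferase, allowing selection of transduced or transfected cells. Because the viral gag, pol and env functions are absent, a packaging cell line must supply them to produce infectious particles.

The construct supports stable depletion of macroH2A2 in mouse cells. It was deposited with a study showing that macroH2A confers resistance to nuclear reprogramming.
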