Features (pLannotate 1.2.2; 21 found; start..end, strand, type, name):
     43..459     -  CDS            gag (truncated): truncated Moloney murine leukemia virus (MMLV) gag gene lacking the start codon
    526..867     -  misc_feature   MESV Ψ: packaging signal of murine embryonic stem cell virus
    931..1447    -  LTR            5' LTR: 5' long terminal repeat from murine embryonic stem cell virus
   1489..1587    -  CDS            env (fragment): murine leukemia virus gPr80 envelope polyprotein precursor; env; proteolytically cleaved into gp70SU and p15TM subunits
   1588..1789    +  CDS            TcR (fragment): tetracycline efflux protein; tet; confers resistance to tetracycline
   1789..1938    +  CDS            lacZα (fragment): LacZα fragment of β-galactosidase; lacZ fragment
   1944..2043    -  misc_feature   bom (fragment): basis of mobility region from pBR322
   2145..2180    -  CDS            rop (fragment): Rop protein, which maintains plasmids at low copy number; rop
   2275..2379    +  promoter       AmpR promoter: bla
   2380..3240    +  CDS            AmpR: β-lactamase; bla; confers resistance to ampicillin, carbenicillin, and related antibiotics
   3411..3999    +  rep_origin     ori: high-copy-number ColE1/pMB1/pBR322/pUC origin of replication
   4182..4274    +  CDS            lacI (fragment): lac repressor; lacI; The lac repressor binds to the lac operator to inhibit transcription in E. coli. This inhibition can be relieved by adding lactose or isopropyl-β-D-thiogalactopyranoside (IPTG).
   4287..4308    +  protein_bind   CAP binding site: CAP binding activates transcription in the presence of cAMP. E. coli catabolite activator protein
   4323..4353    +  promoter       lac promoter: promoter for the E. coli lac operon
   4361..4377    +  protein_bind   lac operator: The lac repressor binds to the lac operator to inhibit transcription in E. coli. This inhibition can be relieved by adding lactose or isopropyl-β-D-thiogalactopyranoside (IPTG). lac repressor encoded by lacI
   4570..4864    -  LTR            3' LTR (ΔU3) (fragment): self-inactivating 3' long terminal repeat (LTR) from Moloney murine leukemia virus
   4861..4895    -  LTR            3' LTR (ΔU3) (fragment): self-inactivating 3' long terminal repeat (LTR) from Moloney murine leukemia virus
   4994..5593    -  CDS            PuroR: puromycin N-acetyltransferase; pac from Streptomyces alboniger; confers resistance to puromycin
   5618..6117    -  promoter       PGK promoter: mouse phosphoglycerate kinase 1 promoter
   6128..6342    +  promoter       H1 promoter: human H1 RNA promoter
   6407..26      +  misc_feature   MCS (fragment) (across the origin): pBluescript multiple cloning site
>Addgene plasmid #30518 | pSUPER retro puro macroH2A2 shRNA | depositor full sequence | sequence record 36605 | pSUPER retro puro macroH2A2 shRNA sequence 6407 bps
AGCTTATCGATACCGTCGACCTCGAGAGATCGATCTAATTCCGGCGCCTAGAGAAGGAGTGAGGGCTGGA
TAAAGGGAGGATCGAGGCGGGGTCGAACGAGGAGGTTCAAGGGGGAGAGACGGGGCGGATGGAGGAAGAG
GAGGCGGAGGCTTAGGGTGTACAAAGGGCTTGACCCAGGGAGGGGGGTCAAAAGCCAAGGCTTCCCAGGT
CACGATGTAGGGGACCTGGTCTGGGTGTCCATGCGGGCCAGGTGAAAAGACCTTGATCTTAACCTGGGTG
ATGAGGTCTCGGTTAAAGGTGCCGTCTCGCGGCCATCCGACGTTAAAGGTTGGCCATTCTGCAGAGCAGA
AGGTAACCCAACGTCTCTTCTTGACATCTACCGACTGGTTGTGAGCGATCCGCTCGACATCTTTCCAGTG
ACCTAAGGTCAAACTTAAGGGAGTGGTAACAGTCTGGCCCTAATTTTCAGACAAATACAGAAACACAGTC
AGACAGAGACAACACAGAACGATGCTGCAGCGCTGCAGCAGACAAGACGCGCGGCTTCGGTTCCAAACCG
AAAGCAAAAATTCAGACGGAGGCGGGAACTGTTTTAGGTTCTCGTCTCCTACCAGAACCACATATCCTGA
CGGGGTCGGATTCCACATCGACTCCCTTCCTCAGGTCGGGCCACAAAAACGGCCCCCAAAGTCCCTGGGA
CGTCTCCCAGGGTTGCGGCCGGGTGTTCAGAACTCGTCAGTTCCACCACGGGTCCGCCAGATACAGAGCT
AGTTAGCTAACTAGTACAGACGCAGGCGCAAACATTAGATGCCGGCACAAACACGCACAAAGACAGAGAC
AGACACGAAACGACCGCTGGCCAGCTTACCTCCCGGCGGGGGGGTCGGTGGTCCCTGGGCAGGGGTCTCC
AAATCTCGGTGGAACCTCCAAATGAAAGACCCCCGAGGTGGGCAGTCAATCAATCTGAGGAGACCCTCCC
AAGGATCAGCGAGTCCACGATTCGGATGCAAACAGCAAGAGGCTTTATTGGGAATACGGGTACCCGGGCG
ACGCAGTCTATCGGAGGACTGGCGCGCCGAGTGAGGGGTTGTGGGCTCTTTTATTGAGCTCGGGGAGCAG
AAGCGCGCGAACAGAAGCGAGAAGCGAACTGATTGGTTAGTTCAAATAAGGCACAGGGTCATTTCAGGTC
CTTGGGGCACCCTGGAAACATCTGATGGTTCTCTAGAAACTGCTGAGGGCGGGACCGCATCTGGGGACCA
TCTGTTCTTGGCCCTGAGCCGGGGCAGGAACTGCTTACCACAGATATCCTGTTTGGCCCATATTCTGCTG
TCTCTCTGTTCCTAACCTTGATCTGAACTTCTCTATTCTCAGTTATGTATTTTCCATGCCTTGCAAAATG
GCGTTACTTAAGCTAGCTTGCCAAACCTACAGGTGGGGTCTTTCATTCCCCCCTTTTTCTGGAGACTAAA
TAAAATCTTTTATTTTATCTATGGCTCGTACTCTATAGGCTTCAGCTGGTGATATTGTTGAGTCAAAACT
AGAGCCTGGACCACTGATATCCTGTCTTTAACAAATTGGACTAATCGCCTCTACGCCGGACGCATCGTGG
CCGGCATCACCGGCGCCACAGGTGCGGTTGCTGGCGCCTATATCGCCGACATCACCGATGGGGAAGATCG
GGCTCGCCACTTCGGGCTCATGAGCGCTTGTTTCGGCGTGGGTATGGTGGCAGGCCCCGTGGCCGGGGGA
CTGTTGGGCGCCATCTCCTTGCATGCACCATTCCTTGCGCCGTCGTTTTACAACGTCGTGACTGGGAAAA
CCCTGGCGTTACCCAACTTAATCGCCTTGCAGCACATCCCCCTTTCGCCAGCTGGCGTAATAGCGAAGAG
GCCCGCACCGATCGCCCTTCCCAACAGTTGCGCAGCCTGAATGGCGAATGGCGCCTGATGCGGTATTTTC
TCCTTACGCATCTGTGCGGTATTTCACACCGCATATGGTGCACTCTCAGTACAATCTGCTCTGATGCCGC
ATAGTTAAGCCAGCCCCGACACCCGCCAACACCCGCTGACGCGCCCTGACGGGCTTGTCTGCTCCCGGCA
TCCGCTTACAGACAAGCTGTGACCGTCTCCGGGAGCTGCATGTGTCAGAGGTTTTCACCGTCATCACCGA
AACGCGCGAGACGAAAGGGCCTCGTGATACGCCTATTTTTATAGGTTAATGTCATGATAATAATGGTTTC
TTAGACGTCAGGTGGCACTTTTCGGGGAAATGTGCGCGGAACCCCTATTTGTTTATTTTTCTAAATACAT
TCAAATATGTATCCGCTCATGAGACAATAACCCTGATAAATGCTTCAATAATATTGAAAAAGGAAGAGTA
TGAGTATTCAACATTTCCGTGTCGCCCTTATTCCCTTTTTTGCGGCATTTTGCCTTCCTGTTTTTGCTCA
CCCAGAAACGCTGGTGAAAGTAAAAGATGCTGAAGATCAGTTGGGTGCACGAGTGGGTTACATCGAACTG
GATCTCAACAGCGGTAAGATCCTTGAGAGTTTTCGCCCCGAAGAACGTTTTCCAATGATGAGCACTTTTA
AAGTTCTGCTATGTGGCGCGGTATTATCCCGTATTGACGCCGGGCAAGAGCAACTCGGTCGCCGCATACA
CTATTCTCAGAATGACTTGGTTGAGTACTCACCAGTCACAGAAAAGCATCTTACGGATGGCATGACAGTA
AGAGAATTATGCAGTGCTGCCATAACCATGAGTGATAACACTGCGGCCAACTTACTTCTGACAACGATCG
GAGGACCGAAGGAGCTAACCGCTTTTTTGCACAACATGGGGGATCATGTAACTCGCCTTGATCGTTGGGA
ACCGGAGCTGAATGAAGCCATACCAAACGACGAGCGTGACACCACGATGCCTGTAGCAATGGCAACAACG
TTGCGCAAACTATTAACTGGCGAACTACTTACTCTAGCTTCCCGGCAACAATTAATAGACTGGATGGAGG
CGGATAAAGTTGCAGGACCACTTCTGCGCTCGGCCCTTCCGGCTGGCTGGTTTATTGCTGATAAATCTGG
AGCCGGTGAGCGTGGGTCTCGCGGTATCATTGCAGCACTGGGGCCAGATGGTAAGCCCTCCCGTATCGTA
GTTATCTACACGACGGGGAGTCAGGCAACTATGGATGAACGAAATAGACAGATCGCTGAGATAGGTGCCT
CACTGATTAAGCATTGGTAACTGTCAGACCAAGTTTACTCATATATACTTTAGATTGATTTAAAACTTCA
TTTTTAATTTAAAAGGATCTAGGTGAAGATCCTTTTTGATAATCTCATGACCAAAATCCCTTAACGTGAG
TTTTCGTTCCACTGAGCGTCAGACCCCGTAGAAAAGATCAAAGGATCTTCTTGAGATCCTTTTTTTCTGC
GCGTAATCTGCTGCTTGCAAACAAAAAAACCACCGCTACCAGCGGTGGTTTGTTTGCCGGATCAAGAGCT
ACCAACTCTTTTTCCGAAGGTAACTGGCTTCAGCAGAGCGCAGATACCAAATACTGTCCTTCTAGTGTAG
CCGTAGTTAGGCCACCACTTCAAGAACTCTGTAGCACCGCCTACATACCTCGCTCTGCTAATCCTGTTAC
CAGTGGCTGCTGCCAGTGGCGATAAGTCGTGTCTTACCGGGTTGGACTCAAGACGATAGTTACCGGATAA
GGCGCAGCGGTCGGGCTGAACGGGGGGTTCGTGCACACAGCCCAGCTTGGAGCGAACGACCTACACCGAA
CTGAGATACCTACAGCGTGAGCTATGAGAAAGCGCCACGCTTCCCGAAGGGAGAAAGGCGGACAGGTATC
CGGTAAGCGGCAGGGTCGGAACAGGAGAGCGCACGAGGGAGCTTCCAGGGGGAAACGCCTGGTATCTTTA
TAGTCCTGTCGGGTTTCGCCACCTCTGACTTGAGCGTCGATTTTTGTGATGCTCGTCAGGGGGGCGGAGC
CTATGGAAAAACGCCAGCAACGCGGCCTTTTTACGGTTCCTGGCCTTTTGCTGGCCTTTTGCTCACATGT
TCTTTCCTGCGTTATCCCCTGATTCTGTGGATAACCGTATTACCGCCTTTGAGTGAGCTGATACCGCTCG
CCGCAGCCGAACGACCGAGCGCAGCGAGTCAGTGAGCGAGGAAGCGGAAGAGCGCCCAATACGCAAACCG
CCTCTCCCCGCGCGTTGGCCGATTCATTAATGCAGCTGGCACGACAGGTTTCCCGACTGGAAAGCGGGCA
GTGAGCGCAACGCAATTAATGTGAGTTAGCTCACTCATTAGGCACCCCAGGCTTTACACTTTATGCTTCC
GGCTCGTATGTTGTGTGGAATTGTGAGCGGATAACAATTTCACACAGGAAACAGCTATGACCATGATTAC
GAATTAATTCTCCCCAGCTCTTCTGCGCTGTCCATAATGAACTATTTCAGGAGTATTGGAGTATGTGGAT
TCAAAACAGTGGCTAATTGAGTCAGGATTACTTAATATTCGACTCCTACCCTCAGAATGTTGTTCTCCAA
CTTCAAGAAACTGTTACCCATGAAAGACCCCCGCTGACGGGTAGTCAATCACTCAGAGGAGACCCTCCCA
AGGAACAGCGAGACCACAAGTCGGATGCAACTGCAAGAGGGTTTATTGGATACACGGGTACCCGGGCGAC
GCAGTCTATCGGAGGACTGGCGCGCCGAGTGAGGGGTTGTGGGCTCTTTTATTGAGCTCGGGGAGCAGAA
GCGCGCGAACAGAAGCGAGAAGCGAACTGATTGGTTAGTTCAAATAAGGCACAGGGTCATTTCAGGTCCT
TGGGGCACCCTGGAAACATCTGATGGTTCTCTAGCTTGCCAAACCTACAGGTGGGGTCTTTCATTCCCCC
CTTTTTCTGGAGACTAAATAAAATCTTTTATTTTATCGATGCATGGGGTCGTGCGCTCCTTTCGGTCGGG
CGCTGCGGGTCGTGGGGCGGGCGTCAGGCACCGGGCTTGCGGGTCATGCACCAGGTGCGCGGTCCTTCGG
GCACCTCGACGTCGGCGGTGACGGTGAAGCCGAGCCGCTCGTAGAAGGGGAGGTTGCGGGGCGCGGAGGT
CTCCAGGAAGGCGGGCACCCCGGCGCGCTCGGCCGCCTCCACTCCGGGGAGCACGACGGCGCTGCCCAGA
CCCTTGCCCTGGTGGTCGGGCGAGACGCCGACGGTGGCCAGGAACCACGCGGGCTCCTTGGGCCGGTGCG
GCGCCAGGAGGCCTTCCATCTGTTGCTGCGCGGCCAGCCGGGAACCGCTCAACTCGGCCATGCGCGGGCC
GATCTCGGCGAACACCGCCCCCGCTTCGACGCTCTCCGGCGTGGTCCAGACCGCCACCGCGGCGCCGTCG
TCCGCGACCCACACCTTGCCGATGTCGAGCCCGACGCGCGTGAGGAAGAGTTCTTGCAGCTCGGTGACCC
GCTCGATGTGGCGGTCCGGATCGACGGTGTGGCGCGTGGCGGGGTAGTCGGCGAACGCGGCGGCGAGGGT
GCGTACGGCCCTGGGGACGTCGTCGCGGGTGGCGAGGCGCACCGTGGGCTTGTACTCGGTCATGGTAAGC
TAGCTTGGGCTGCAGGTCGAAAGGCCCGGAGATGAGGAAGAGGAGAACAGCGCGGCAGACGTGCGCTTTT
GAAGCGTGCAGAATGCCGGGCCTCCGGAGGACCTTCGGGCGCCCGCCCCGCCCCTGAGCCCGCCCCTGAG
CCCGCCCCCGGACCCACCCCTTCCCAGCCTCTGAGCCCAGAAAGCGAAGGAGCAAAGCTGCTATTGGCCG
CTGCCCCAAAGGCCTACCCGCTTCCATTGCTCAGCGGTGCTGTCCATCTGCACGAGACTAGTGAGACGTG
CTACTTCCATTTGTCACGTCCTGCACGACGCGAGCTGCGGGGCGGGGGGGAACTTCCTGACTAGGGGAGG
AGTAGAAGGTGGCGCGAAGGGGCCACCAAAGAACGGAGCCGGTTGGCGCCTACCGGTGGATGTGGAATGT
GTGCGAGGCCAGAGGCCACTTGTGTAGCGCCAAGTGCCCAGCGGGGCTGCTAAAGCGCATGCTCCAGACT
GCCTTGGGAAAAGCGCCTCCCCTACCCGGTAGAATTCGAACGCTGACGTCATCAACCCGCTCCAAGGAAT
CGCGGGCCCAGTGTCACTAGGCGGGAACACCCAGCGCGCGTGCGCCCTGGCAGGAAGATGGCTGTGAGGG
ACAGGGGAGTGGCGCCCTGCAATATTTGCATGTCGCTATGTGTTCTGGGAAATCACCATAAACGTGAAAT
GTCTTTGGATTTGGGAATCTTATAAGTTCTGTATGAGACCACAGATCCCCGCAGAGGACAAGAAGCTTAA
ATTCAAGAGATTTAAGCTTCTTGTCCTCTGCTTTTTA
