>Addgene plasmid #30518 | pSUPER retro puro macroH2A2 shRNA | addgene partial sequence | sequence record 38551 | pLXSN-5
CCCTCACTCCTTCTCTAGGCGCCGGAATTAGATCGATCTCTCGAGGTCGACGGTATCGATAAGCTTCTTG
TCCTCTGCTTTTTAAGCTTAAAAAGCAGAGGACAAGAAGCTTAAATCTCTTGAATTTAAGCTTCTTGTCC
TCTGCGGGGATCTGTGGTCTCATACAGAACTTATAAGATTCCCAAATCCAAAGACATTTCACGTTTATGG
TGATTTCCCAGAACACATAGCGACATGCAAATATTGCAGGGCGCCACTCCCCTGTCCCTCACAGCCATCT
TCCTGCCAGGGCGCACGCGCGCTGGGTGTTCCCGCCTAGTGACACTGGGCCCGCGATTCCTTGGAGCGGG
TTGATGACGTCAGCGTTCGAATTCTACCGGGTAGGGGAGGCGCTTTTCCCAAGGCAGTCTGGAGCATGCG
CTTTAGCAGCCCCGCTGGGCACTTGGCGCTACACAAGTGGCCTCTGGCCTCGCACACATTCCACATCCAC
CGGTAGGCGCCAACCGGCTCCGTTCTTTGGTGGCCCCTTCGCGCCACCTTCTACTCCTCCCCTAGTCAGG
AAGTTCCCCCCCGCCCCGCAGCTCGCGTCGTGCAGGACGTGACAAATGGAAGTAGCACGTCTCACTAGTC
TCGTGCAGATGGACAGCACCGCTGAGCAATGGAAGCGGGTAGGCCTTTGGGGCAGCGGCCAATAGCAGCT
TTGCTCCTTCGCTTTCTGGGCTCAGAGGCTGGGAAGGGGTGGGTCCGGGGGCGGGCTCAGGGGCGGGCTC
ANGGGCGGGGCGGGCGCCCGAAGGTCCTCCGGANGCCCGGCATTCTGCACGCTTCAAAAGCGCACGTCTG
CCGCGCTGTTCTCCTCTTCCTCATCTCCGGGCCTTTCG
